Addgene plasmid #195671: pBEL2553
Purpose: Expression/purification of 6xHis-TEV-MlaC(D165I)
Depositing lab: Gira Bhabha & Damian Ekiert. Depositing organization: NYU Grossman School of Medicine. Publication: Protein-protein interactions in the Mla lipid transport system probed by computational structure prediction and deep mutational scanning. MacRae MR, Puvanendran D, Haase MAB, Coudray N, Kolich L, Lam C, Baek M, Bhabha G, Ekiert DC. J Biol Chem. 2023 Apr 24:104744. doi: 10.1016/j.jbc.2023.104744. PubMed 37100290.
Backbone
  Vector backbone: pET21a
  Vector type: Bacterial Expression
Growth in bacteria
  Bacterial resistance: Ampicillin, 100 μg/mL
  Growth temperature: 37°C
  Growth strain: DH5alpha
  Copy number: High Copy
Gene/Insert
  Gene/Insert name: MlaC
  Species: E. coli
  Mutation: 6xHis-TEV-MlaC(D165I)
  Cloning method: Gibson Cloning
Terms and licenses: Academic/Nonprofit Terms; Industry Terms: Not Available to Industry
Depositor comments: Please visit https://www.biorxiv.org/content/10.1101/2022.12.09.519820v1 for bioRxiv preprint.
How to cite: pBEL2553 was a gift from Gira Bhabha & Damian Ekiert (Addgene plasmid # 195671 ; http://n2t.net/addgene:195671 ; RRID:Addgene_195671)
