[The description below was written by a language model from this plasmid's Addgene catalogue record and pLannotate feature annotations shown in this document.]
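Description:
pBEL2553 is a bacterial expression plasmid built on the pET21a backbone for producing and purifying a point mutant of the E. coli periplasmic lipid-binding protein MlaC. The insert, introduced by Gibson cloning, encodes MlaC carrying the D165I substitution, described in the record as 6xHis-TEV-MlaC(D165I): a hexahistidine tag for metal-affinity purification and a TEV protease site that allows the tag to be removed. The annotated feature table identifies only the mlaC coding segment as a fragment and does not separately mark the His tag or TEV site, although there is unannotated space between the lac operator and the start of the mlaC match. MlaC belongs to the Mla phospholipid transport pathway that maintains outer-membrane lipid asymmetry, and is thought to shuttle phospholipid across the periplasm to the inner-membrane MlaFEDB complex.

Expression is driven by a T7 promoter with an adjacent lac operator and ends at a T7 terminator. A plasmid-borne lacI gene with its own promoter supplies repressor, so transcription is IPTG-inducible in hosts that provide T7 RNA polymerase. The plasmid replicates from a ColE1/pMB1-type origin accompanied by rop and the bom region. It is catalogued as high copy, although rop normally lowers copy number. Selection is by ampicillin through the bla gene. An f1 origin is also present, along with a loxP site and short remnants matching tetracycline resistance, a pBluescript polylinker and a T7 gene 10-derived sequence, none of which has a stated function here. The associated work examined protein-protein interactions in the Mla system, so this variant was presumably made to test the effect of the D165I change, though the record does not state that directly.
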