Features (pLannotate 1.2.2; 19 found; start..end, strand, type, name):
    122..313     -  CDS            rop: Rop protein, which maintains plasmids at low copy number; rop
    330..710     +  CDS            YPB1_ECOLX: Protein predicted: Swiss-Prot protein existence level 4. From Escherichia coli.
    782..1073    -  CDS            TcR (fragment): tetracycline efflux protein; tet; confers resistance to tetracycline
   1088..1109    -  protein_bind   CAP binding site: CAP binding activates transcription in the presence of cAMP. E. coli catabolite activator protein
   1122..2204    -  CDS            lacI: lac repressor; lacI; The lac repressor binds to the lac operator to inhibit transcription in E. coli. This inhibition can be relieved by adding lactose or isopropyl-β-D-thiogalactopyranoside (IPTG).
   2205..2282    -  promoter       lacI promoter: lacI
   2290..2569    -  CDS            TcR (fragment): tetracycline efflux protein; tet; confers resistance to tetracycline
   2591..2609    +  promoter       T7 promoter: promoter for bacteriophage T7 RNA polymerase
   2610..2634    +  protein_bind   lac operator: The lac repressor binds to the lac operator to inhibit transcription in E. coli. This inhibition can be relieved by adding lactose or isopropyl-β-D-thiogalactopyranoside (IPTG). lac repressor encoded by lacI
   2719..3288    +  CDS            mlaC (fragment): MLAC_ECOLI - Also known as yrbC. Experimental evidence at protein level: Swiss-Prot protein existence level 1. Involved in a phospholipid transport pathway that maintains lipid asymmetry in the outer membrane by retrograde trafficking of phospholipids from the outer membrane to the inner membrane. May transfer phospholipid across the periplasmic space and deliver it to the MlaFEDB complex at the inner membrane. From Escherichia coli (strain K12).
   3314..3363    +  CDS            SET1 (fragment): solubility-enhancement tag derived from T7 phage gene 10B
   3371..3418    +  terminator     T7 terminator: transcription terminator for bacteriophage T7 RNA polymerase
   3455..3883    +  rep_origin     f1 ori (sequence partly withheld): f1 bacteriophage origin of replication; arrow indicates direction of (+) strand synthesis
   3985..4018    +  protein_bind   loxP: Cre-mediated recombination occurs in the 8-bp core sequence (GCATACAT). Cre recombinase
   4048..4066    +  misc_feature   MCS (fragment): pBluescript multiple cloning site
   4097..4201    +  promoter       AmpR promoter: bla
   4202..5062    +  CDS            AmpR: β-lactamase; bla; confers resistance to ampicillin, carbenicillin, and related antibiotics
   5233..5821    +  rep_origin     ori: high-copy-number ColE1/pMB1/pBR322/pUC origin of replication
   6007..20      -  misc_feature   bom (across the origin): basis of mobility region from pBR322
>Addgene plasmid #195671 | pBEL2553 | addgene full sequence | sequence record 384569 | Addgene NGS Result
GTGACTGGGTCATGGCTGCGCCCCGACACCCGCCAACACCCGCTGACGCGCCCTGACGGGCTTGTCTGCT
CCCGGCATCCGCTTACAGACAAGCTGTGACCGTCTCCGGGAGCTGCATGTGTCAGAGGTTTTCACCGTCA
TCACCGAAACGCGCGAGGCAGCTGCGGTAAAGCTCATCAGCGTGGTCGTGAAGCGATTCACAGATGTCTG
CCTGTTCATCCGCGTCCAGCTCGTTGAGTTTCTCCAGAAGCGTTAATGTCTGGCTTCTGATAAAGCGGGC
CATGTTAAGGGCGGTTTTTTCCTGTTTGGTCACTGATGCCTCCGTGTAAGGGGGATTTCTGTTCATGGGG
GTAATGATACCGATGAAACGAGAGAGGATGCTCACGATACGGGTTACTGATGATGAACATGCCCGGTTAC
TGGAACGTTGTGAGGGTAAACAACTGGCGGTATGGATGCGGCGGGACCAGAGAAAAATCACTCAGGGTCA
ATGCCAGCGCTTCGTTAATACAGATGTAGGTGTTCCACAGGGTAGCCAGCAGCATCCTGCGATGCAGATC
CGGAACATAATGGTGCAGGGCGCTGACTTCCGCGTTTCCAGACTTTACGAAACACGGAAACCGAAGACCA
TTCATGTTGTTGCTCAGGTCGCAGACGTTTTGCAGCAGCAGTCGCTTCACGTTCGCTCGCGTATCGGTGA
TTCATTCTGCTAACCAGTAAGGCAACCCCGCCAGCCTAGCCGGGTCCTCAACGACAGGAGCACGATCATG
CGCACCCGTGGGGCCGCCATGCCGGCGATAATGGCCTGCTTCTCGCCGAAACGTTTGGTGGCGGGACCAG
TGACGAAGGCTTGAGCGAGGGCGTGCAAGATTCCGAATACCGCAAGCGACAGGCCGATCATCGTCGCGCT
CCAGCGAAAGCGGTCCTCGCCGAAAATGACCCAGAGCGCTGCCGGCACCTGTCCTACGAGTTGCATGATA
AAGAAGACAGTCATAAGTGCGGCGACGATAGTCATGCCCCGCGCCCACCGGAAGGAGCTGACTGGGTTGA
AGGCTCTCAAGGGCATCGGTCGAGATCCCGGTGCCTAATGAGTGAGCTAACTTACATTAATTGCGTTGCG
CTCACTGCCCGCTTTCCAGTCGGGAAACCTGTCGTGCCAGCTGCATTAATGAATCGGCCAACGCGCGGGG
AGAGGCGGTTTGCGTATTGGGCGCCAGGGTGGTTTTTCTTTTCACCAGTGAGACGGGCAACAGCTGATTG
CCCTTCACCGCCTGGCCCTGAGAGAGTTGCAGCAAGCGGTCCACGCTGGTTTGCCCCAGCAGGCGAAAAT
CCTGTTTGATGGTGGTTAACGGCGGGATATAACATGAGCTGTCTTCGGTATCGTCGTATCCCACTACCGA
GATATCCGCACCAACGCGCAGCCCGGACTCGGTAATGGCGCGCATTGCGCCCAGCGCCATCTGATCGTTG
GCAACCAGCATCGCAGTGGGAACGATGCCCTCATTCAGCATTTGCATGGTTTGTTGAAAACCGGACATGG
CACTCCAGTCGCCTTCCCGTTCCGCTATCGGCTGAATTTGATTGCGAGTGAGATATTTATGCCAGCCAGC
CAGACGCAGACGCGCCGAGACAGAACTTAATGGGCCCGCTAACAGCGCGATTTGCTGGTGACCCAATGCG
ACCAGATGCTCCACGCCCAGTCGCGTACCGTCTTCATGGGAGAAAATAATACTGTTGATGGGTGTCTGGT
CAGAGACATCAAGAAATAACGCCGGAACATTAGTGCAGGCAGCTTCCACAGCAATGGCATCCTGGTCATC
CAGCGGATAGTTAATGATCAGCCCACTGACGCGTTGCGCGAGAAGATTGTGCACCGCCGCTTTACAGGCT
TCGACGCCGCTTCGTTCTACCATCGACACCACCACGCTGGCACCCAGTTGATCGGCGCGAGATTTAATCG
CCGCGACAATTTGCGACGGCGCGTGCAGGGCCAGACTGGAGGTGGCAACGCCAATCAGCAACGACTGTTT
GCCCGCCAGTTGTTGTGCCACGCGGTTGGGAATGTAATTCAGCTCCGCCATCGCCGCTTCCACTTTTTCC
CGCGTTTTCGCAGAAACGTGGCTGGCCTGGTTCACCACGCGGGAAACGGTCTGATAAGAGACACCGGCAT
ACTCTGCGACATCGTATAACGTTACTGGTTTCACATTCACCACCCTGAATTGACTCTCTTCCGGGCGCTA
TCATGCCATACCGCGAAAGGTTTTGCGCCATTCGATGGTGTCCGGGATCTCGACGCTCTCCCTTATGCGA
CTCCTGCATTAGGAAGCAGCCCAGTAGTAGGTTGAGGCCGTTGAGCACCGCCGCCGCAAGGAATGGTGCA
TGCAAGGAGATGGCGCCCAACAGTCCCCCGGCCACGGGGCCTGCCACCATACCCACGCCGAAACAAGCGC
TCATGAGCCCGAAGTGGCGAGCCCGATCTTCCCCATCGGTGATGTCGGCGATATAGGCGCCAGCAACCGC
ACCTGTGGCGCCGGTGATGCCGGCCACGATGCGTCCGGCGTAGAGGATCGAGATCTCGATCCCGCGAAAT
TAATACGACTCACTATAGGGGAATTGTGAGCGGATAACAATTCCCCTCTAGAAATAATTTTGTTTAACTT
TGGCCCAGGAGATATACATATGCATCACCACCATCACCATGAAAATCTGTATTTTCAGGCAGACCAGACC
AATCCGTATAAGCTGATGGACGAGGCGGCGCAGAAAACGTTCGATCGCCTGAAGAATGAGCAACCGCAAA
TTCGGGCCAACCCGGATTATCTGCGTACCATTGTTGATCAGGAACTGCTGCCATACGTACAGGTGAAATA
CGCCGGTGCGCTGGTGCTGGGCCAGTATTACAAGAGTGCGACCCCTGCTCAACGTGAAGCCTACTTTGCC
GCTTTCCGTGAGTACCTGAAGCAGGCTTACGGTCAGGCGCTGGCGATGTATCACGGTCAAACCTATCAGA
TTGCGCCAGAACAGCCGCTGGGCGATAAAACCATTGTGCCTATTCGCGTTACCATTATTGACCCGAATGG
CCGTCCGCCGGTGCGTCTGGACTTCCAGTGGCGTAAAAACTCCCAGACGGGCAATTGGCAGGCTTACATT
ATGATTGCTGAAGGCGTCAGTATGATCACCACCAAACAAAACGAGTGGGGAACGCTGCTGCGTACCAAAG
GTATCGACGGCCTGACTGCGCAACTGAAATCGATTTCTCAACAGAAAATCACTCTGGAAGAGAAAAAATA
AGAGAGACCGGCCGGCCGATCCGGCTGCTAACAAAGCCCGAAAGGAAGCTGAGTTGGCTGCTGCCACCGC
TGAGCAATAACTAGCATAACCCCTTGGGGCCTCTAAACGGGTCTTGAGGGGTTTTTTGCTGAAAGGAGGA
ACTATATCCGGATTGGCGAATGGG
[124 nt withheld, positions 3455-3578]
C
[91 nt withheld, positions 3580-3670]
A
[49 nt withheld, positions 3672-3720]
CCTTTGACGTTGGAGTCCACGTTCTTT
[37 nt withheld, positions 3748-3784]
ACCCTATCTCGGTCTATTCTTTTGATTTATAAGGGATTTTGCCGATTTCGGCCTATTGGTTAAAAAATGA
GCTGATTTAACAAAAATTTAACGCGAATTTTAACAAAATATTAACGCTTACAATTTAGGTGGCACTTTTC
GGGGAACGACGACCTGCAGCCAAGCTAGCTTGGCTGGACGTAAACTCCTCTTCAGACCTAATAACTTCGT
ATAGCATACATTATACGAAGTTATATTAAGGGTTATTGAATATGATCGGAATTGGGCTGCAGGAATTCGA
TAGCTTGGCTGCAGGTCGACCTCGAGGATGTGCGCGGAACCCCTATTTGTTTATTTTTCTAAATACATTC
AAATATGTATCCGCTCATGAGACAATAACCCTGATAAATGCTTCAATAATATTGAAAAAGGAAGAGTATG
AGTATTCAACATTTCCGTGTCGCCCTTATTCCCTTTTTTGCGGCATTTTGCCTTCCTGTTTTTGCTCACC
CAGAAACGCTGGTGAAAGTAAAAGATGCTGAAGATCAGTTGGGTGCACGAGTGGGTTACATCGAACTGGA
TCTCAACAGCGGTAAGATCCTTGAGAGTTTTCGCCCCGAAGAACGTTTTCCAATGATGAGCACTTTTAAA
GTTCTGCTATGTGGCGCGGTATTATCCCGTATTGACGCCGGGCAAGAGCAACTCGGTCGCCGCATACACT
ATTCTCAGAATGACTTGGTTGAGTACTCACCAGTCACAGAAAAGCATCTTACGGATGGCATGACAGTAAG
AGAATTATGCAGTGCTGCCATAACCATGAGTGATAACACTGCGGCCAACTTACTTCTGACAACGATCGGA
GGACCGAAGGAGCTAACCGCTTTTTTGCACAACATGGGGGATCATGTAACTCGCCTTGATCGTTGGGAAC
CGGAGCTGAATGAAGCCATACCAAACGACGAGCGTGACACCACGATGCCTGCAGCAATGGCAACAACGTT
GCGCAAACTATTAACTGGCGAACTACTTACTCTAGCTTCCCGGCAACAATTAATAGACTGGATGGAGGCG
GATAAAGTTGCAGGACCACTTCTGCGCTCGGCCCTTCCGGCTGGCTGGTTTATTGCTGATAAATCTGGAG
CCGGTGAGCGTGGCTCTCGCGGTATCATTGCAGCACTGGGGCCAGATGGTAAGCCCTCCCGTATCGTAGT
TATCTACACGACGGGGAGTCAGGCAACTATGGATGAACGAAATAGACAGATCGCTGAGATAGGTGCCTCA
CTGATTAAGCATTGGTAACTGTCAGACCAAGTTTACTCATATATACTTTAGATTGATTTAAAACTTCATT
TTTAATTTAAAAGGATCTAGGTGAAGATCCTTTTTGATAATCTCATGACCAAAATCCCTTAACGTGAGTT
TTCGTTCCACTGAGCGTCAGACCCCGTAGAAAAGATCAAAGGATCTTCTTGAGATCCTTTTTTTCTGCGC
GTAATCTGCTGCTTGCAAACAAAAAAACCACCGCTACCAGCGGTGGTTTGTTTGCCGGATCAAGAGCTAC
CAACTCTTTTTCCGAAGGTAACTGGCTTCAGCAGAGCGCAGATACCAAATACTGTCCTTCTAGTGTAGCC
GTAGTTAGGCCACCACTTCAAGAACTCTGTAGCACCGCCTACATACCTCGCTCTGCTAATCCTGTTACCA
GTGGCTGCTGCCAGTGGCGATAAGTCGTGTCTTACCGGGTTGGACTCAAGACGATAGTTACCGGATAAGG
CGCAGCGGTCGGGCTGAACGGGGGGTTCGTGCACACAGCCCAGCTTGGAGCGAACGACCTACACCGAACT
GAGATACCTACAGCGTGAGCTATGAGAAAGCGCCACGCTTCCCGAAGGGAGAAAGGCGGACAGGTATCCG
GTAAGCGGCAGGGTCGGAACAGGAGAGCGCACGAGGGAGCTTCCAGGGGGAAACGCCTGGTATCTTTATA
GTCCTGTCGGGTTTCGCCACCTCTGACTTGAGCGTCGATTTTTGTGATGCTCGTCAGGGGGGCGGAGCCT
ATGGAAAAACGCCAGCAACGCGGCCTTTTTACGGTTCCTGGCCTTTTGCTGGCCTTTTGCTCACATGTTC
TTTCCTGCGTTATCCCCTGATTCTGTGGATAACCGTATTACCGCCTTTGAGTGAGCTGATACCGCTCGCC
GCAGCCGAACGACCGAGCGCAGCGAGTCAGTGAGCGAGGAAGCGGAAGAGCGCCTGATGCGGTATTTTCT
CCTTACGCATCTGTGCGGTATTTCACACCGCAATGGTGCACTCTCAGTACAATCTGCTCTGATGCCGCAT
AGTTAAGCCAGTATACACTCCGCTATCGCTAC
